>Addgene plasmid #116290 | pHAGE-EGFR-Q787R | addgene full sequence | sequence record 250675 | Addgene NGS Result
TTATTCATAATGATAGTAGGAGGCTTGGTAGGTTTAAGAATAGTTTTTGCTGTACTTTCTATAGTGAATA
GAGTTAGGCAGGGATATTCACCATTATCGTTTCAGACCCACCTCCCAACCCCGAGGGGACCCGACAGGCC
CGAAGGAATAGAAGAAGAAGGTGGAGAGAGAGACAGAGACAGATCCATTCGATTAGTGAACGGATCTCGA
CGGTATCGCCGAATTCACAAATGGCAGTATTCATCCACAATTTTAAAAGAAAAGGGGGGATTGGGGGGTA
CAGTGCAGGGGAAAGAATAGTAGACATAATAGCAACAGACATACAAACTAAAGAATTACAAAAACAAATT
ACAAAAATTCAAAATTTTCGGGTTTATTACAGGGACAGCAGAGATCCAGTTTGGACTAGTCGTGAGGCTC
CGGTGCCCGTCAGTGGGCAGAGCGCACATCGCCCACAGTCCCCGAGAAGTTGGGGGGAGGGGTCGGCAAT
TGAACCGGTGCCTAGAGAAGGTGGCGCGGGGTAAACTGGGAAAGTGATGTCGTGTACTGGCTCCGCCTTT
TTCCCGAGGGTGGGGGAGAACCGTATATAAGTGCAGTAGTCGCCGTGAACGTTCTTTTTCGCAACGGGTT
TGCCGCCAGAACACAGGTAAGTGCCGTGTGTGGTTCCCGCGGGCCTGGCCTCTTTACGGGTTATGGCCCT
TGCGTGCCTTGAATTACTTCCACCTGGCTGCAGTACGTGATTCTTGATCCCGAGCTTCGGGTTGGAAGTG
GGTGGGAGAGTTCGAGGCCTTGCGCTTAAGGAGCCCCTTCGCCTCGTGCTTGAGTTGAGGCCTGGCCTGG
GCGCTGGGGCCGCCGCGTGCGAATCTGGTGGCACCTTCGCGCCTGTCTCGCTGCTTTCGATAAGTCTCTA
GCCATTTAAAATTTTTGATGACCTGCTGCGACGCTTTTTTTCTGGCAAGATAGTCTTGTAAATGCGGGCC
AAGATCTGCACACTGGTATTTCGGTTTTTGGGGCCGCGGGCGGCGACGGGGCCCGTGCGTCCCAGCGCAC
ATGTTCGGCGAGGCGGGGCCTGCGAGCGCGGCCACCGAGAATCGGACGGGGGTAGTCTCAAGCTGGCCGG
CCTGCTCTGGTGCCTGGCCTCGCGCCGCCGTGTATCGCCCCGCCCTGGGCGGCAAGGCTGGCCCGGTCGG
CACCAGTTGCGTGAGCGGAAAGATGGCCGCTTCCCGGCCCTGCTGCAGGGAGCTCAAAATGGAGGACGCG
GCGCTCGGGAGAGCGGGCGGGTGAGTCACCCACACAAAGGAAAAGGGCCTTTCCGTCCTCAGCCGTCGCT
TCATGTGACTCCACGGAGTACCGGGCGCCGTCCAGGCACCTCGATTAGTTCTCGAGCTTTTGGAGTACGT
CGTCTTTAGGTTGGGGGGAGGGGTTTTATGCGATGGAGTTTCCCCACACTGAGTGGGTGGAGACTGAAGT
TAGGCCAGCTTGGCACTTGATGTAATTCTCCTTGGAATTTGCCCTTTTTGAGTTTGGATCTTGGTTCATT
CTCAAGCCTCAGACAGTGGTTCAAAGTTTTTTTCTTCCATTTCAGGTGTCGTGAAGCGGCCCTGCAGATA
TCAACAAGTTTGTACAAAAAAGCAGGCACCATGCGACCCTCCGGGACGGCCGGGGCAGCGCTCCTGGCGC
TGCTGGCTGCGCTCTGCCCGGCGAGTCGGGCTCTGGAGGAAAAGAAAGTTTGCCAAGGCACGAGTAACAA
GCTCACGCAGTTGGGCACTTTTGAAGATCATTTTCTCAGCCTCCAGAGGATGTTCAATAACTGTGAGGTG
GTCCTTGGGAATTTGGAAATTACCTATGTGCAGAGGAATTATGATCTTTCCTTCTTAAAGACCATCCAGG
AGGTGGCTGGTTATGTCCTCATTGCCCTCAACACAGTGGAGCGAATTCCTTTGGAAAACCTGCAGATCAT
CAGAGGAAATATGTACTACGAAAATTCCTATGCCTTAGCAGTCTTATCTAACTATGATGCAAATAAAACC
GGACTGAAGGAGCTGCCCATGAGAAATTTACAGGAAATCCTGCATGGCGCCGTGCGGTTCAGCAACAACC
CTGCCCTGTGCAACGTGGAGAGCATCCAGTGGCGGGACATAGTCAGCAGTGACTTTCTCAGCAACATGTC
GATGGACTTCCAGAACCACCTGGGCAGCTGCCAAAAGTGTGATCCAAGCTGTCCCAATGGGAGCTGCTGG
GGTGCAGGAGAGGAGAACTGCCAGAAACTGACCAAAATCATCTGTGCCCAGCAGTGCTCCGGGCGCTGCC
GTGGCAAGTCCCCCAGTGACTGCTGCCACAACCAGTGTGCTGCAGGCTGCACAGGCCCCCGGGAGAGCGA
CTGCCTGGTCTGCCGCAAATTCCGAGACGAAGCCACGTGCAAGGACACCTGCCCCCCACTCATGCTCTAC
AACCCCACCACGTACCAGATGGATGTGAACCCCGAGGGCAAATACAGCTTTGGTGCCACCTGCGTGAAGA
AGTGTCCCCGTAATTATGTGGTGACAGATCACGGCTCGTGCGTCCGAGCCTGTGGGGCCGACAGCTATGA
GATGGAGGAAGACGGCGTCCGCAAGTGTAAGAAGTGCGAAGGGCCTTGCCGCAAAGTGTGTAACGGAATA
GGTATTGGTGAATTTAAAGACTCACTCTCCATAAATGCTACGAATATTAAACACTTCAAAAACTGCACCT
CCATCAGTGGCGATCTCCACATCCTGCCGGTGGCATTTAGGGGTGACTCCTTCACACATACTCCTCCTCT
GGATCCACAGGAACTGGATATTCTGAAAACCGTAAAGGAAATCACAGGGTTTTTGCTGATTCAGGCTTGG
CCTGAAAACAGGACGGACCTCCATGCCTTTGAGAACCTAGAAATCATACGCGGCAGGACCAAGCAACATG
GTCAGTTTTCTCTTGCAGTCGTCAGCCTGAACATAACATCCTTGGGATTACGCTCCCTCAAGGAGATAAG
TGATGGAGATGTGATAATTTCAGGAAACAAAAATTTGTGCTATGCAAATACAATAAACTGGAAAAAACTG
TTTGGGACCTCCGGTCAGAAAACCAAAATTATAAGCAACAGAGGTGAAAACAGCTGCAAGGCCACAGGCC
AGGTCTGCCATGCCTTGTGCTCCCCCGAGGGCTGCTGGGGCCCGGAGCCCAGGGACTGCGTCTCTTGCCG
GAATGTCAGCCGAGGCAGGGAATGCGTGGACAAGTGCAACCTTCTGGAGGGTGAGCCAAGGGAGTTTGTG
GAGAACTCTGAGTGCATACAGTGCCACCCAGAGTGCCTGCCTCAGGCCATGAACATCACCTGCACAGGAC
GGGGACCAGACAACTGTATCCAGTGTGCCCACTACATTGACGGCCCCCACTGCGTCAAGACCTGCCCGGC
AGGAGTCATGGGAGAAAACAACACCCTGGTCTGGAAGTACGCAGACGCCGGCCATGTGTGCCACCTGTGC
CATCCAAACTGCACCTACGGATGCACTGGGCCAGGTCTTGAAGGCTGTCCAACGAATGGGCCTAAGATCC
CGTCCATCGCCACTGGGATGGTGGGGGCCCTCCTCTTGCTGCTGGTGGTGGCCCTGGGGATCGGCCTCTT
CATGCGAAGGCGCCACATCATTCGGAAGCGCACGCTGCGGAGGCTGCTGCAGGAGAGGGAGCTTGTGGAG
CCTCTTACACCCAGTGGAGAAGCTCCCAACCAAGCTCTCTTGAGGATCTTGAAGGAAACTGAATTCAAAA
AGATCAAAGTGCTGGGCTCCGGTGCGTTCGGCACGGTGTATAAGGGACTCTGGATCCCAGAAGGTGAGAA
AGTTAAAATTCCCGTCGCTATCAAGGAATTAAGAGAAGCAACATCTCCGAAAGCCAACAAGGAAATCCTC
GATGAAGCCTACGTGATGGCCAGCGTGGACAACCCCCACGTGTGCCGCCTGCTGGGCATCTGCCTCACCT
CCACCGTGCGGCTCATCACGCAGCTCATGCCCTTCGGCTGCCTCCTGGACTATGTCCGGGAACACAAAGA
CAATATTGGCTCCCAGTACCTGCTCAACTGGTGTGTGCAGATCGCAAAGGGCATGAACTACTTGGAGGAC
CGTCGCTTGGTGCACCGCGACCTGGCAGCCAGGAACGTACTGGTGAAAACACCGCAGCATGTCAAGATCA
CAGATTTTGGGCTGGCCAAACTGCTGGGTGCGGAAGAGAAAGAATACCATGCAGAAGGAGGCAAAGTGCC
TATCAAGTGGATGGCATTGGAATCAATTTTACACAGAATCTATACCCACCAGAGTGATGTCTGGAGCTAC
GGGGTGACCGTTTGGGAGTTGATGACCTTTGGATCCAAGCCATATGACGGAATCCCTGCCAGCGAGATCT
CCTCCATCCTGGAGAAAGGAGAACGCCTCCCTCAGCCACCCATATGTACCATCGATGTCTACATGATCAT
GGTCAAGTGCTGGATGATAGACGCAGATAGTCGCCCAAAGTTCCGTGAGTTGATCATCGAATTCTCCAAA
ATGGCCCGAGACCCCCAGCGCTACCTTGTCATTCAGGGGGATGAAAGAATGCATTTGCCAAGTCCTACAG
ACTCCAACTTCTACCGTGCCCTGATGGATGAAGAAGACATGGACGACGTGGTGGATGCCGACGAGTACCT
CATCCCACAGCAGGGCTTCTTCAGCAGCCCCTCCACGTCACGGACTCCCCTCCTGAGCTCTCTGAGTGCA
ACCAGCAACAATTCCACCGTGGCTTGCATTGATAGAAATGGGCTGCAAAGCTGTCCCATCAAGGAAGACA
GCTTCTTGCAGCGATACAGCTCAGACCCCACAGGCGCCTTGACTGAGGACAGCATAGACGACACCTTCCT
CCCAGTGCCTGAATACATAAACCAGTCCGTTCCCAAAAGGCCCGCTGGCTCTGTGCAGAATCCTGTCTAT
CACAATCAGCCTCTGAACCCCGCGCCCAGCAGAGACCCACACTACCAGGACCCCCACAGCACTGCAGTGG
GCAACCCCGAGTATCTCAACACTGTCCAGCCCACCTGTGTCAACAGCACATTCGACAGCCCTGCCCACTG
GGCCCAGAAAGGCAGCCACCAAATTAGCCTGGACAACCCTGACTACCAGCAGGACTTCTTTCCCAAGGAA
GCCAAGCCAAATGGCATCTTTAAGGGCTCCACAGCTGAAAATGCAGAATACCTAAGGGTCGCGCCACAAA
GCAGTGAATTTATTGGAGCATAGAACCCAGCTTTCTTGTACAAAGTGGTGATATCCAATTAACCCTCACT
AAAGGGTTATGAAAGAGTATGTGTTAAATCCCTATAGTGAGTCGTATTACCACCCAACTTTTCTATACAA
AGTGGTTGATATCCAGCACAGTGGCGGCCGCTCGAGTCTAGAGGGCCCGCGGTTCGAAGGTAAGCCTATC
CCTAACCCTCTCCTCGGTCTCGATTCTACGCGTACCGGTTAGTAATGAGATCCCTCCCCCCCCCCTAACG
TTACTGGCCGAAGCCGCTTGGAATAAGGCCGGTGTGCGTTTGTCTATATGTTATTTTCCACCATATTGCC
GTCTTTTGGCAATGTGAGGGCCCGGAAACCTGGCCCTGTCTTCTTGACGAGCATTCCTAGGGGTCTTTCC
CCTCTCGCCAAAGGAATGCAAGGTCTGTTGAATGTCGTGAAGGAAGCAGTTCCTCTGGAAGCTTCTTGAA
GACAAACAACGTCTGTAGCGACCCTTTGCAGGCAGCGGAACCCCCCACCTGGCGACAGGTGCCTCTGCGG
CCAAAAGCCACGTGTATAAGATACACCTGCAAAGGCGGCACAACCCCAGTGCCACGTTGTGAGTTGGATA
GTTGTGGAAAGAGTCAAATGGCTCTCCTCAAGCGTATTCAACAAGGGGCTGAAGGATGCCCAGAAGGTAC
CCCATTGTATGGGATCTGATCTGGGGCCTCGGTGCACATGCTTTACATGTGTTTAGTCGAGGTTAAAAAA
ACGTCTAGGCCCCCCGAACCACGGGGACGTGGTTTTCCTTTGAAAAACACGATGATAATATGGCCACACA
TATGACCGAGTACAAGCCCACGGTGCGCCTCGCCACCCGCGACGACGTCCCCAGGGCCGTACGCACCCTC
GCCGCCGCGTTCGCCGACTACCCCGCCACGCGCCACACCGTCGATCCGGACCGCCACATCGAGCGGGTCA
CCGAGCTGCAAGAACTCTTCCTCACGCGCGTCGGGCTCGACATCGGCAAGGTGTGGGTCGCGGACGACGG
CGCCGCGGTGGCGGTCTGGACCACGCCGGAGAGCGTCGAAGCGGGGGCGGTGTTCGCCGAGATCGGCCCG
CGCATGGCCGAGTTGAGCGGTTCCCGGCTGGCCGCGCAGCAACAGATGGAAGGCCTCCTGGCGCCGCACC
GGCCCAAGGAGCCCGCGTGGTTCCTGGCCACCGTCGGCGTCTCGCCCGACCACCAGGGCAAGGGTCTGGG
CAGCGCCGTCGTGCTCCCCGGAGTGGAGGCGGCCGAGCGCGCCGGGGTGCCCGCCTTCCTGGAGACCTCC
GCGCCCCGCAACCTCCCCTTCTACGAGCGGCTCGGCTTCACCGTCACCGCCGACGTCGAGGTGCCCGAAG
GACCGCGCACCTGGTGCATGACCCGCAAGCCCGGTGCCTAAATCGATAGATCCTAATCAACCTCTGGATT
ACAAAATTTGTGAAAGATTGACTGGTATTCTTAACTATGTTGCTCCTTTTACGCTATGTGGATACGCTGC
TTTAATGCCTTTGTATCATGCTATTGCTTCCCGTATGGCTTTCATTTTCTCCTCCTTGTATAAATCCTGG
TTGCTGTCTCTTTATGAGGAGTTGTGGCCCGTTGTCAGGCAACGTGGCGTGGTGTGCACTGTGTTTGCTG
ACGCAACCCCCACTGGTTGGGGCATTGCCACCACCTGTCAGCTCCTTTCCGGGACTTTCGCTTTCCCCCT
CCCTATTGCCACGGCGGAACTCATCGCCGCCTGCCTTGCCCGCTGCTGGACAGGGGCTCGGCTGTTGGGC
ACTGACAATTCCGTGGTGTTGTCGGGGAAATCATCGTCCTTTCCTTGGCTGCTCGCCTGTGTTGCCACCT
GGATTCTGCGCGGGACGTCCTTCTGCTACGTCCCTTCGGCCCTCAATCCAGCGGACCTTCCTTCCCGCGG
CCTGCTGCCGGCTCTGCGGCCTCTTCCGCGTCTTCGCCTTCGCCCTCAGACGAGTCGGATCTCCCTTTGG
GCCGCCTCCCCGCCTGAGATCCTTTAAGACCAATGACTTACAAGGCAGCTGTAGATCTTAGCCACTTTTT
AAAAGAAAAGGGGGGACTGGAAGGGCTAATTCACTCCCAACGAAGACAAGATCTGCTTTTTGCTTGTACT
GGGTCTCTCTGGTTAGACCAGATCTGAGCCTGGGAGCTCTCTGGCTAACTAGGGAACCCACTGCTTAAGC
CTCAATAAAGCTTGCCTTGAGTGCTTCAAGTAGTGTGTGCCCGTCTGTTGTGTGACTCTGGTAACTAGAG
ATCCCTCAGACCCTTTTAGTCAGTGTGGAAAATCTCTAGCAGTAGTAGTTCATGTCATCTTATTATTCAG
TATTTATAACTTGCAAAGAAATGAATATCAGAGAGTGAGAGGCCCGGGTTAATTAAGGAAAGGGCTAGAT
CATTCTTGAAGACGAAAGGGCCTCGTGATACGCCTATTTTTATAGGTTAATGTCATGATAATAATGGTTT
CTTAGACGTCAGGTGGCACTTTTCGGGGAAATGTGCGCGGAACCCCTATTTGTTTATTTTTCTAAATACA
TTCAAATATGTATCCGCTCATGAGACAATAACCCTGATAAATGCTTCAATAATATTGAAAAAGGAAGAGT
ATGAGTATTCAACATTTCCGTGTCGCCCTTATTCCCTTTTTTGCGGCATTTTGCCTTCCTGTTTTTGCTC
ACCCAGAAACGCTGGTGAAAGTAAAAGATGCTGAAGATCAGTTGGGTGCACGAGTGGGTTACATCGAACT
GGATCTCAACAGCGGTAAGATCCTTGAGAGTTTTCGCCCCGAAGAACGTTTTCCAATGATGAGCACTTTT
AAAGTTCTGCTATGTGGCGCGGTATTATCCCGTGTTGACGCCGGGCAAGAGCAACTCGGTCGCCGCATAC
ACTATTCTCAGAATGACTTGGTTGAGTACTCACCAGTCACAGAAAAGCATCTTACGGATGGCATGACAGT
AAGAGAATTATGCAGTGCTGCCATAACCATGAGTGATAACACTGCGGCCAACTTACTTCTGACAACGATC
GGAGGACCGAAGGAGCTAACCGCTTTTTTGCACAACATGGGGGATCATGTAACTCGCCTTGATCGTTGGG
AACCGGAGCTGAATGAAGCCATACCAAACGACGAGCGTGACACCACGATGCCTGTAGCAATGGCAACAAC
GTTGCGCAAACTATTAACTGGCGAACTACTTACTCTAGCTTCCCGGCAACAATTAATAGACTGGATGGAG
GCGGATAAAGTTGCAGGACCACTTCTGCGCTCGGCCCTTCCGGCTGGCTGGTTTATTGCTGATAAATCTG
GAGCCGGTGAGCGTGGGTCTCGCGGTATCATTGCAGCACTGGGGCCAGATGGTAAGCCCTCCCGTATCGT
AGTTATCTACACGACGGGGAGTCAGGCAACTATGGATGAACGAAATAGACAGATCGCTGAGATAGGTGCC
TCACTGATTAAGCATTGGTAACTGTCAGACCAAGTTTACTCATATATACTTTAGATTGATTTAAAACTTC
ATTTTTAATTTAAAAGGATCTAGGTGAAGATCCTTTTTGATAATCTCATGACCAAAATCCCTTAACGTGA
GTTTTCGTTCCACTGAGCGTCAGACCCCGTAGAAAAGATCAAAGGATCTTCTTGAGATCCTTTTTTTCTG
CGCGTAATCTGCTGCTTGCAAACAAAAAAACCACCGCTACCAGCGGTGGTTTGTTTGCCGGATCAAGAGC
TACCAACTCTTTTTCCGAAGGTAACTGGCTTCAGCAGAGCGCAGATACCAAATACTGTTCTTCTAGTGTA
GCCGTAGTTAGGCCACCACTTCAAGAACTCTGTAGCACCGCCTACATACCTCGCTCTGCTAATCCTGTTA
CCAGTGGCTGCTGCCAGTGGCGATAAGTCGTGTCTTACCGGGTTGGACTCAAGACGATAGTTACCGGATA
AGGCGCAGCGGTCGGGCTGAACGGGGGGTTCGTGCACACAGCCCAGCTTGGAGCGAACGACCTACACCGA
ACTGAGATACCTACAGCGTGAGCTATGAGAAAGCGCCACGCTTCCCGAAGGGAGAAAGGCGGACAGGTAT
CCGGTAAGCGGCAGGGTCGGAACAGGAGAGCGCACGAGGGAGCTTCCAGGGGGAAACGCCTGGTATCTTT
ATAGTCCTGTCGGGTTTCGCCACCTCTGACTTGAGCGTCGATTTTTGTGATGCTCGTCAGGGGGGCGGAG
CCTATGGAAAAACGCCAGCAACGCGGCCTTTTTACGGTTCCTGGCCTTTTGCTGGCCTTTTGCTCACATG
TTCTTTCCTGCGTTATCCCCTGATTCTGTGGATAACCGTATTACCGCCTTTGAGTGAGCTGATACCGCTC
GCCGCAGCCGAACGACCGAGCGCAGCGAGTCAGTGAGCGAGGAAGCGGAAGAGCGCCCAATACGCAAACC
GCCTCTCCCCGCGCGTTGGCCGATTCATTAATGCAGCAAGCTCATGGCTGACTAATTTTTTTTATTTATG
CAGAGGCCGAGGCCGCCTCGGCCTCTGAGCTATTCCAGAAGTAGTGAGGAGGCTTTTTTGGAGGCCTAGG
CTTTTGCAAAAAGCTCCCCGTGGCACGACAGGTTTCCCGACTGGAAAGCGGGCAGTGAGCGCAACGCAAT
TAATGTGAGTTAGCTCACTCATTAGGCACCCCAGGCTTTACACTTTATGCTTCCGGCTCGTATGTTGTGT
GGAATTGTGAGCGGATAACAATTTCACACAGGAAACAGCTATGACATGATTACGAATTTCACAAATAAAG
CATTTTTTTCACTGCATTCTAGTTGTGGTTTGTCCAAACTCATCAATGTATCTTATCATGTCTGGATCAA
CTGGATAACTCAAGCTAACCAAAATCATCCCAAACTTCCCACCCCATACCCTATTACCACTGCCAATTAC
CTGTGGTTTCATTTACTCTAAACCTGTGATTCCTCTGAATTATTTTCATTTTAAAGAAATTGTATTTGTT
AAATATGTACTACAAACTTAGTAGTTGGAAGGGCTAATTCACTCCCAAAGAAGACAAGATATCCTTGATC
TGTGGATCTACCACACACAAGGCTACTTCCCTGATTAGCAGAACTACACACCAGGGCCAGGGGTCAGATA
TCCACTGACCTTTGGATGGTGCTACAAGCTAGTACCAGTTGAGCCAGATAAGGTAGAAGAGGCCAATAAA
GGAGAGAACACCAGCTTGTTACACCCTGTGAGCCTGCATGGGATGGATGACCCGGAGAGAGAAGTGTTAG
AGTGGAGGTTTGACAGCCGCCTAGCATTTCATCACGTGGCCCGAGAGCTGCATCCGGAGTACTTCAAGAA
CTGCTGATATCGAGCTTGCTACAAGGGACTTTCCGCTGGGGACTTTCCAGGGAGGCGTGGCCTGGGCGGG
ACTGGGGAGTGGCGAGCCCTCAGATCCTGCATATAAGCAGCTGCTTTTTGCCTGTACTGGGTCTCTCTGG
TTAGACCAGATCTGAGCCTGGGAGCTCTCTGGCTAACTAGGGAACCCACTGCTTAAGCCTCAATAAAGCT
TGCCTTGAGTGCTTCAAGTAGTGTGTGCCCGTCTGTTGTGTGACTCTGGTAACTAGAGATCCCTCAGACC
CTTTTAGTCAGTGTGGAAAATCTCTAGCAGTGGCGCCCGAACAGGGACTTGAAAGCGAAAGGGAAACCAG
AGGAGCTCTCTCGACGCAGGACTCGGCTTGCTGAAGCGCGCACGGCAAGAGGCGAGGGGCGGCGACTGGT
GAGTACGCCAAAAATTTTGACTAGCGGAGGCTAGAAGGAGAGAGATGGGTGCGAGAGCGTCAGTATTAAG
CGGGGGAGAATTAGATCGCGATGGGAAAAAATTCGGTTAAGGCCAGGGGGAAAGAAAAAATATAAATTAA
AACATATAGTATGGGCAAGCAGGGAGCTAGAACGATTCGCAGTTAATCCTGGCCTGTTAGAAACATCAGA
AGGCTGTAGACAAATACTGGGACAGCTACAACCATCCCTTCAGACAGGATCAGAAGAACTTAGATCATTA
TATAATACAGTAGCAACCCTCTATTGTGTGCATCAAAGGATAGAGATAAAAGACACCAAGGAAGCTTTAG
ACAAGATAGAGGAAGAGCAAAACAAAAGTAAGACCACCGCACAGCAAGCGGCCGGCCGCTGATCTTCAGA
CCTGGAGGAGGAGATATGAGGGACAATTGGAGAAGTGAATTATATAAATATAAAGTAGTAAAAATTGAAC
CATTAGGAGTAGCACCCACCAAGGCAAAGAGAAGAGTGGTGCAGAGAGAAAAAAGAGCAGTGGGAATAGG
AGCTTTGTTCCTTGGGTTCTTGGGAGCAGCAGGAAGCACTATGGGCGCAGCGTCAATGACGCTGACGGTA
CAGGCCAGACAATTATTGTCTGGTATAGTGCAGCAGCAGAACAATTTGCTGAGGGCTATTGAGGCGCAAC
AGCATCTGTTGCAACTCACAGTCTGGGGCATCAAGCAGCTCCAGGCAAGAATCCTGGCTGTGGAAAGATA
CCTAAAGGATCAACAGCTCCTGGGGATTTGGGGTTGCTCTGGAAAACTCATTTGCACCACTGCTGTGCCT
TGGAATGCTAGTTGGAGTAATAAATCTCTGGAACAGATTTGGAATCACACGACCTGGATGGAGTGGGACA
GAGAAATTAACAATTACACAAGCTTAATACACTCCTTAATTGAAGAATCGCAAAACCAGCAAGAAAAGAA
TGAACAAGAATTATTGGAATTAGATAAATGGGCAAGTTTGTGGAATTGGTTTAACATAACAAATTGGCTG
TGGTATATAAAA
Features (pLannotate 1.2.2; 30 found; start..end, strand, type, name):
    106..206     +  CDS            Rev (fragment): human immunodeficiency virus 1 (HIV-1) Rev protein; rev; enhances nuclear export of unspliced and incompletely spliced viral mRNAs
    251..368     +  misc_feature   cPPT/CTS: central polypurine tract and central termination sequence of HIV-1
    416..1594    +  promoter       EF-1α promoter: strong constitutive promoter for human elongation factor EF-1α
   1615..1635    +  protein_bind   attB1: mutant version of attB; core recombination site for the Gateway® BP reaction BP Clonase™
   1641..5271    +  CDS            EGFR (fragment): precursor of human epidermal growth factor receptor
   5275..5299    -  protein_bind   attB2: mutant version of attB; recombination site for the Gateway® BP reaction BP Clonase™
   5307..5325    +  promoter       T3 promoter: promoter for bacteriophage T3 RNA polymerase
   5351..5369    -  promoter       T7 promoter: promoter for bacteriophage T7 RNA polymerase
   5375..5393    -  protein_bind   attB4 (fragment): mutant version of attB; core recombination site for the Gateway® BP reaction BP Clonase™
   5449..5490    +  CDS            V5 tag: epitope tag from simian virus 5
   5616..6078    +  misc_feature   IRES: internal ribosome entry site (IRES) of the encephalomyocarditis virus (EMCV)
   6092..6689    +  CDS            PuroR (fragment): puromycin N-acetyltransferase; pac from Streptomyces; confers resistance to puromycin
   6705..7293    +  misc_feature   WPRE: woodchuck hepatitis virus posttranscriptional regulatory element
   7301..7366    +  CDS            nef (fragment): NEF_HV1Z2 - Experimental evidence at protein level: Swiss-Prot protein existence level 1. Extracellular Nef protein targets CD4(+) T-lymphocytes for apoptosis by interacting with CXCR4 surface receptors. From Human immunodeficiency virus type 1 group M subtype D (isolate Z2/CDC-Z34) (HIV-1).
   7368..7601    +  LTR            3' LTR (ΔU3): self-inactivating 3' long terminal repeat (LTR) from HIV-1
   7806..7910    +  promoter       AmpR promoter: bla
   7911..8771    +  CDS            AmpR: β-lactamase; bla; confers resistance to ampicillin, carbenicillin, and related antibiotics
   8942..9530    +  rep_origin     ori: high-copy-number ColE1/pMB1/pBR322/pUC origin of replication
   9713..9767    +  CDS            lacI (fragment): lac repressor; lacI; The lac repressor binds to the lac operator to inhibit transcription in E. coli. This inhibition can be relieved by adding lactose or isopropyl-β-D-thiogalactopyranoside (IPTG).
   9773..9866    +  rep_origin     SV40 ori (fragment): SV40 origin of replication
   9891..9928    +  CDS            lacI (fragment): lac repressor; lacI; The lac repressor binds to the lac operator to inhibit transcription in E. coli. This inhibition can be relieved by adding lactose or isopropyl-β-D-thiogalactopyranoside (IPTG).
   9941..9962    +  protein_bind   CAP binding site: CAP binding activates transcription in the presence of cAMP. E. coli catabolite activator protein
   9977..10007   +  promoter       lac promoter: promoter for the E. coli lac operon
  10011..10033   +  protein_bind   lac operator (fragment): The lac repressor binds to the lac operator to inhibit transcription in E. coli. This inhibition can be relieved by adding lactose or isopropyl-β-D-thiogalactopyranoside (IPTG). lac repressor encoded by lacI
  10065..10148   +  polyA_signal   SV40 poly(A) signal (fragment): SV40 polyadenylation signal
  10315..10644   +  CDS            nef (fragment): NEF_HV1BR - Experimental evidence at protein level: Swiss-Prot protein existence level 1. Extracellular Nef protein targets CD4(+) T-lymphocytes for apoptosis by interacting with CXCR4 surface receptors (PubMed:14990729). From Human immunodeficiency virus type 1 group M subtype B (isolate BRU/LAI) (HIV-1).
  10692..10949   +  LTR            5' LTR (truncated): truncated 5' long terminal repeat (LTR) from HIV-1
  10996..11121   +  misc_feature   HIV-1 Ψ: packaging signal of human immunodeficiency virus type 1
  11105..11443   +  CDS            HIV-1 gag (fragment): gag protein from human immunodeficiency virus 1; gag
  11618..11851   +  misc_feature   RRE: The Rev response element (RRE) of HIV-1 allows for Rev-dependent mRNA export from the nucleus to the cytoplasm.
