[The description below was written by a language model from this plasmid's Addgene catalogue record and pLannotate feature annotations shown in this document.]
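Description:
pHAGE-EGFR-Q787R is a lentiviral expression plasmid built on the pHAGE backbone that carries the human epidermal growth factor receptor (EGFR) open reading frame with a Q787R point mutation. In bacteria it is maintained through a high-copy ColE1/pUC-type origin and selected with ampicillin via the β-lactamase gene. The sequenced record is about 12.1 kb.

The HIV-1-derived transfer cassette consists of a truncated 5' LTR, the Ψ packaging signal with an adjoining gag fragment, the Rev response element for Rev-dependent nuclear export of the genomic RNA, the cPPT/CTS element, and a self-inactivating 3' LTR with a U3 deletion, which silences LTR promoter activity after integration. No packaging or envelope genes are annotated beyond short Rev, gag and nef fragments, so these functions would have to be supplied in trans to make virus. Within the cassette, the strong constitutive EF-1α promoter drives the EGFR coding sequence, which was introduced by Gateway cloning and is flanked by attB1 and attB2 sites. Downstream lie T3 and T7 promoter sequences, a partial attB4 site and a V5 epitope tag; the record does not say whether the V5 tag is translated in frame with EGFR. An EMCV IRES then permits translation of puromycin N-acetyltransferase from the same transcript, so transduced mammalian cells can be selected with puromycin. A WPRE is positioned to enhance transcript expression.

The stated purpose is lentiviral expression of EGFR Q787R. The associated publication title indicates that the plasmid belongs to a systematic effort to functionally annotate somatic mutations found in cancer.
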