Addgene plasmid #116290: pHAGE-EGFR-Q787R
Purpose: Lentiviral expression of EGFR Q787R
Depositing lab: Gordon Mills & Kenneth Scott. Publication: Systematic Functional Annotation of Somatic Mutations in Cancer. Ng PK, Li J, Jeong KJ, Shao S, Chen H, Tsang YH, Sengupta S, Wang Z, Bhavana VH, Tran R, Soewito S, Minussi DC, Moreno D, Kong K, Dogruluk T, Lu H, Gao J, Tokheim C, Zhou DC, Johnson AM, Zeng J, Ip CKM, Ju Z, Wester M, Yu S, Li Y, Vellano CP, Schultz N, Karchin R, Ding L, Lu Y, Cheung LWT, Chen K, Shaw KR, Meric-Bernstam F, Scott KL, Yi S, Sahni N, Liang H, Mills GB. Cancer Cell. 2018 Mar 12;33(3):450-462.e10. doi: 10.1016/j.ccell.2018.01.021. PubMed 29533785.
Backbone
  Vector backbone: pHAGE
  Vector type: Lentiviral
Growth in bacteria
  Bacterial resistance: Ampicillin, 100 μg/mL
  Growth temperature: 37°C
  Growth strain: Stbl3
  Copy number: High Copy
Gene/Insert
  Gene/Insert name: EGFR
  Species: H. sapiens (human)
  Mutation: Q787R
  Entrez Gene: EGFR (a.k.a. ERBB, ERBB1, ERRP, HER1, NISBD2, PIG61, mENA)
  Cloning method: Gateway Cloning
Terms and licenses: Academic/Nonprofit Terms; Industry Terms: Not Available to Industry
How to cite: pHAGE-EGFR-Q787R was a gift from Gordon Mills & Kenneth Scott (Addgene plasmid # 116290)
