>Addgene plasmid #116290 | pHAGE-EGFR-Q787R | depositor partial sequence | sequence record 219164 | insert
ATGCGACCCTCCGGGACGGCCGGGGCAGCGCTCCTGGCGCTGCTGGCTGCGCTCTGCCCGGCGAGTCGGG
CTCTGGAGGAAAAGAAAGTTTGCCAAGGCACGAGTAACAAGCTCACGCAGTTGGGCACTTTTGAAGATCA
TTTTCTCAGCCTCCAGAGGATGTTCAATAACTGTGAGGTGGTCCTTGGGAATTTGGAAATTACCTATGTG
CAGAGGAATTATGATCTTTCCTTCTTAAAGACCATCCAGGAGGTGGCTGGTTATGTCCTCATTGCCCTCA
ACACAGTGGAGCGAATTCCTTTGGAAAACCTGCAGATCATCAGAGGAAATATGTACTACGAAAATTCCTA
TGCCTTAGCAGTCTTATCTAACTATGATGCAAATAAAACCGGACTGAAGGAGCTGCCCATGAGAAATTTA
CAGGAAATCCTGCATGGCGCCGTGCGGTTCAGCAACAACCCTGCCCTGTGCAACGTGGAGAGCATCCAGT
GGCGGGACATAGTCAGCAGTGACTTTCTCAGCAACATGTCGATGGACTTCCAGAACCACCTGGGCAGCTG
CCAAAAGTGTGATCCAAGCTGTCCCAATGGGAGCTGCTGGGGTGCAGGAGAGGAGAACTGCCAGAAACTG
ACCAAAATCATCTGTGCCCAGCAGTGCTCCGGGCGCTGCCGTGGCAAGTCCCCCAGTGACTGCTGCCACA
ACCAGTGTGCTGCAGGCTGCACAGGCCCCCGGGAGAGCGACTGCCTGGTCTGCCGCAAATTCCGAGACGA
AGCCACGTGCAAGGACACCTGCCCCCCACTCATGCTCTACAACCCCACCACGTACCAGATGGATGTGAAC
CCCGAGGGCAAATACAGCTTTGGTGCCACCTGCGTGAAGAAGTGTCCCCGTAATTATGTGGTGACAGATC
ACGGCTCGTGCGTCCGAGCCTGTGGGGCCGACAGCTATGAGATGGAGGAAGACGGCGTCCGCAAGTGTAA
GAAGTGCGAAGGGCCTTGCCGCAAAGTGTGTAACGGAATAGGTATTGGTGAATTTAAAGACTCACTCTCC
ATAAATGCTACGAATATTAAACACTTCAAAAACTGCACCTCCATCAGTGGCGATCTCCACATCCTGCCGG
TGGCATTTAGGGGTGACTCCTTCACACATACTCCTCCTCTGGATCCACAGGAACTGGATATTCTGAAAAC
CGTAAAGGAAATCACAGGGTTTTTGCTGATTCAGGCTTGGCCTGAAAACAGGACGGACCTCCATGCCTTT
GAGAACCTAGAAATCATACGCGGCAGGACCAAGCAACATGGTCAGTTTTCTCTTGCAGTCGTCAGCCTGA
ACATAACATCCTTGGGATTACGCTCCCTCAAGGAGATAAGTGATGGAGATGTGATAATTTCAGGAAACAA
AAATTTGTGCTATGCAAATACAATAAACTGGAAAAAACTGTTTGGGACCTCCGGTCAGAAAACCAAAATT
ATAAGCAACAGAGGTGAAAACAGCTGCAAGGCCACAGGCCAGGTCTGCCATGCCTTGTGCTCCCCCGAGG
GCTGCTGGGGCCCGGAGCCCAGGGACTGCGTCTCTTGCCGGAATGTCAGCCGAGGCAGGGAATGCGTGGA
CAAGTGCAACCTTCTGGAGGGTGAGCCAAGGGAGTTTGTGGAGAACTCTGAGTGCATACAGTGCCACCCA
GAGTGCCTGCCTCAGGCCATGAACATCACCTGCACAGGACGGGGACCAGACAACTGTATCCAGTGTGCCC
ACTACATTGACGGCCCCCACTGCGTCAAGACCTGCCCGGCAGGAGTCATGGGAGAAAACAACACCCTGGT
CTGGAAGTACGCAGACGCCGGCCATGTGTGCCACCTGTGCCATCCAAACTGCACCTACGGATGCACTGGG
CCAGGTCTTGAAGGCTGTCCAACGAATGGGCCTAAGATCCCGTCCATCGCCACTGGGATGGTGGGGGCCC
TCCTCTTGCTGCTGGTGGTGGCCCTGGGGATCGGCCTCTTCATGCGAAGGCGCCACATCGTTCGGAAGCG
CACGCTGCGGAGGCTGCTGCAGGAGAGGGAGCTTGTGGAGCCTCTTACACCCAGTGGAGAAGCTCCCAAC
CAAGCTCTCTTGAGGATCTTGAAGGAAACTGAATTCAAAAAGATCAAAGTGCTGGGCTCCGGTGCGTTCG
GCACGGTGTATAAGGGACTCTGGATCCCAGAAGGTGAGAAAGTTAAAATTCCCGTCGCTATCAAGGAATT
AAGAGAAGCAACATCTCCGAAAGCCAACAAGGAAATCCTCGATGAAGCCTACGTGATGGCCAGCGTGGAC
AACCCCCACGTGTGCCGCCTGCTGGGCATCTGCCTCACCTCCACCGTGCGGCTCATCACGCAGCTCATGC
CCTTCGGCTGCCTCCTGGACTATGTCCGGGAACACAAAGACAATATTGGCTCCCAGTACCTGCTCAACTG
GTGTGTGCAGATCGCAAAGGGCATGAACTACTTGGAGGACCGTCGCTTGGTGCACCGCGACCTGGCAGCC
AGGAACGTACTGGTGAAAACACCGCAGCATGTCAAGATCACAGATTTTGGGCTGGCCAAACTGCTGGGTG
CGGAAGAGAAAGAATACCATGCAGAAGGAGGCAAAGTGCCTATCAAGTGGATGGCATTGGAATCAATTTT
ACACAGAATCTATACCCACCAGAGTGATGTCTGGAGCTACGGGGTGACCGTTTGGGAGTTGATGACCTTT
GGATCCAAGCCATATGACGGAATCCCTGCCAGCGAGATCTCCTCCATCCTGGAGAAAGGAGAACGCCTCC
CTCAGCCACCCATATGTACCATCGATGTCTACATGATCATGGTCAAGTGCTGGATGATAGACGCAGATAG
TCGCCCAAAGTTCCGTGAGTTGATCATCGAATTCTCCAAAATGGCCCGAGACCCCCAGCGCTACCTTGTC
ATTCAGGGGGATGAAAGAATGCATTTGCCAAGTCCTACAGACTCCAACTTCTACCGTGCCCTGATGGATG
AAGAAGACATGGACGACGTGGTGGATGCCGACGAGTACCTCATCCCACAGCAGGGCTTCTTCAGCAGCCC
CTCCACGTCACGGACTCCCCTCCTGAGCTCTCTGAGTGCAACCAGCAACAATTCCACCGTGGCTTGCATT
GATAGAAATGGGCTGCAAAGCTGTCCCATCAAGGAAGACAGCTTCTTGCAGCGATACAGCTCAGACCCCA
CAGGCGCCTTGACTGAGGACAGCATAGACGACACCTTCCTCCCAGTGCCTGAATACATAAACCAGTCCGT
TCCCAAAAGGCCCGCTGGCTCTGTGCAGAATCCTGTCTATCACAATCAGCCTCTGAACCCCGCGCCCAGC
AGAGACCCACACTACCAGGACCCCCACAGCACTGCAGTGGGCAACCCCGAGTATCTCAACACTGTCCAGC
CCACCTGTGTCAACAGCACATTCGACAGCCCTGCCCACTGGGCCCAGAAAGGCAGCCACCAAATTAGCCT
GGACAACCCTGACTACCAGCAGGACTTCTTTCCCAAGGAAGCCAAGCCAAATGGCATCTTTAAGGGCTCC
ACAGCTGAAAATGCAGAATACCTAAGGGTCGCGCCACAAAGCAGTGAATTTATTGGAGCATGA
